Addgene plasmid #99094: pRRG170-LDLRR-2
Purpose: dsRNA and riboprobe synthesis for Schmidtea mediterranea LDLRR-2
Depositing lab: Phillip Newmark. Depositing organization: University of Illinois at Urbana-Champaign. Publication: A functional genomics screen in planarians reveals regulators of whole-brain regeneration. Roberts-Galbraith RH, Brubacher JL, Newmark PA. Elife. 2016 Sep 9;5. pii: e17002. doi: 10.7554/eLife.17002. PubMed 27612384.
Backbone
  Vector backbone: pJC53.2
  Backbone manufacturer: Phillip Newmark (Addgene plasmid # 26536)
  Backbone size w/o insert (bp): 3240
  Vector type: T/A Cloning Vector for dsRNA generation and the generation of sense and anti-sense probes
Growth in bacteria
  Bacterial resistance: Ampicillin and Kanamycin, 100 & 50 μg/mL
  Growth temperature: 37°C
  Growth strain: DH5alpha
  Copy number: High Copy
Gene/Insert
  Gene/Insert name: LDLRR-2 in situ probe (alt names: JX010572.1 (Genbank); dd_Smed_v6_3632_0_1)
  Species: Schmidtea mediterranea
  Insert size (bp): 514
  Cloning method: Restriction Enzyme; 5′ cloning site Eam1105I (destroyed during cloning); 3′ cloning site Eam1105I (destroyed during cloning)
  Sequencing primers: 5′ Sp6; 3′ T3
Terms and licenses: Academic/Nonprofit Terms; Industry Terms: Not Available to Industry
Depositor comments: Cloning primers: F-GCCCAGACAAAGAAGATGGA, R-TGTTGCACAGCATTCGTTTT Note: the LDLRR-2 insert has a 15 base pair deletion compared to JX010572.1. The depositor has confirmed this does not affect plasmid function.
How to cite: pRRG170-LDLRR-2 was a gift from Phillip Newmark (Addgene plasmid # 99094 ; http://n2t.net/addgene:99094 ; RRID:Addgene_99094)
