[The description below was written by a language model from this plasmid's Addgene catalogue record and pLannotate feature annotations shown in this document.]
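Description:
pRRG170-LDLRR-2 is a small bacterial plasmid (about 3.8 kb) built on pJC53.2, a T/A cloning vector designed for in vitro synthesis of double-stranded RNA and of sense or antisense riboprobes. It carries a 514 bp fragment of the Schmidtea mediterranea (planarian) gene LDLRR-2, amplified by PCR and inserted at Eam1105I-generated T-overhang sites that were destroyed during cloning. The depositor notes that the insert has a 15 bp deletion relative to the GenBank reference for this transcript and states that this does not affect the plasmid's function. The plasmid replicates in E. coli from a high-copy ColE1/pUC-type origin and carries both a neo (kanamycin resistance) gene and a β-lactamase (ampicillin resistance) gene for selection. Short fragments of an M13 origin and of the Tn5 transposase gene are also annotated; these appear to be backbone remnants rather than functional elements.

The working part of the construct is the symmetrical arrangement of phage promoters around the insert. On one side sit a T7 promoter followed by an SP6 promoter, and on the other side a T3 promoter and a second T7 promoter face inward, with T7 terminators lying outside each T7 promoter. Transcription from the two convergent T7 promoters yields both strands of the insert, which can anneal into dsRNA for RNA interference. SP6 or T3 polymerase each transcribe only one strand, giving strand-specific probes for in situ hybridization; which of the two gives the antisense probe depends on insert orientation, which the record does not state. The plasmid was used in a functional genomics study of planarian brain regeneration, for knocking down LDLRR-2 and detecting its expression.
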