Features (pLannotate 1.2.2; 12 found; start..end, strand, type, name):
     17..605     +  rep_origin     ori: high-copy-number ColE1/pMB1/pBR322/pUC origin of replication
    788..835     -  terminator     T7 terminator: transcription terminator for bacteriophage T7 RNA polymerase
    849..867     +  promoter       T7 promoter: promoter for bacteriophage T7 RNA polymerase
    871..889     +  promoter       SP6 promoter: promoter for bacteriophage SP6 RNA polymerase
   1437..1455    -  promoter       T3 promoter: promoter for bacteriophage T3 RNA polymerase
   1459..1477    -  promoter       T7 promoter: promoter for bacteriophage T7 RNA polymerase
   1491..1538    +  terminator     T7 terminator: transcription terminator for bacteriophage T7 RNA polymerase
   1545..1611    +  rep_origin     M13 ori (fragment): M13 bacteriophage origin of replication; arrow indicates direction of (+) strand synthesis
   1614..1913    +  CDS            tnpA (fragment): TN5P_ECOLX - Also known as tnp. Experimental evidence at protein level: Swiss-Prot protein existence level 1. Mediates transposition of transposon Tn5 by a 'cut and paste' mechanism. First, the monomeric transposase binds the 19 bp inverted DNA repeats flanking the transposon. Then, dimerization of the DNA- bound transposase creates a synaptic DNA complex. After nicking of the first DNA strand, excision of the transposon proceeds through a series of intermediates. The transposase then mediates the insertion of the transposon at a new site by strand transfer. The activity of the wild- type tran
   1945..2736    +  CDS            neo: KKA2_KLEPN - Also known as kan, nptII. Experimental evidence at protein level: Swiss-Prot protein existence level 1. Resistance to kanamycin, neomycin, paromomycin, ribostamycin, butirosin and gentamicin B. From Klebsiella pneumoniae.
   2740..2756    +  promoter       AmpR promoter (fragment): bla
   2757..3617    +  CDS            AmpR: β-lactamase; bla; confers resistance to ampicillin, carbenicillin, and related antibiotics
>Addgene plasmid #99094 | pRRG170-LDLRR-2 | addgene full sequence | sequence record 192101 | Addgene NGS Result
AGATCAAAGGATCTTCTTGAGATCCTTTTTTTCTGCGCGTAATCTGCTGCTTGCAAACAAAAAAACCACC
GCTACCAGCGGTGGTTTGTTTGCCGGATCAAGAGCTACCAACTCTTTTTCCGAAGGTAACTGGCTTCAGC
AGAGCGCAGATACCAAATACTGTTCTTCTAGTGTAGCCGTAGTTAGGCCACCACTTCAAGAACTCTGTAG
CACCGCCTACATACCTCGCTCTGCTAATCCTGTTACCAGTGGCTGCTGCCAGTGGCGATAAGTCGTGTCT
TACCGGGTTGGACTCAAGACGATAGTTACCGGATAAGGCGCAGCGGTCGGGCTGAACGGGGGGTTCGTGC
ACACAGCCCAGCTTGGAGCGAACGACCTACACCGAACTGAGATACCTACAGCGTGAGCTATGAGAAAGCG
CCACGCTTCCCGAAGGGAGAAAGGCGGACAGGTATCCGGTAAGCGGCAGGGTCGGAACAGGAGAGCGCAC
GAGGGAGCTTCCAGGGGGAAACGCCTGGTATCTTTATAGTCCTGTCGGGTTTCGCCACCTCTGACTTGAG
CGTCGATTTTTGTGATGCTCGTCAGGGGGGCGGAGCCTATGGAAAAACGCCAGCAACGCGGCCTTTTTAC
GGTTCCTGGCCTTTTGCTGGCCTTTTGCTCACATGTTCTTTCCTGCGTTATCCCCTGATTCTGTGGATAA
CCGTATTACCGCCTTTGAGTGAGCTGATACCGCTCGCCGCAGCCGAACGACCGAGCGCAGCGAGTCAGTG
AGCGAGGAAGCACGCGTCAAAAAACCCCTCAAGACCCGTTTAGAGGCCCCAAGGGGTTATGCTAGGCGCG
CCGGATCCTAATACGACTCACTATAGGGAGATTTAGGTGACACTATAGAAGTGACCTTGCCCAGACAAAG
AAGATGGACAAAATCACTGTGAATTAAAGCTTTGCAATCCTGAAATTTGTGGCAAATCTGACGAATGCTG
CTGTATTACGGTTTGCAAAAAAGAAAACAGCGGCAAGTTTGAAGAATGCTGTAGTATTAAAGTTTGTCTA
GATAAAAACGATTGTAAAGACGAAGAAGACAAAATATATCAACTAAAATTTTGCAAATGCGAAATATGCG
GAAAATCCGACGAATGCTGTTGTATTAAAGTTTGCTTGGAACGAAAAGACTGTCAAGATCAGAATAATAC
TTGCAAATTTAAATTGTGCAATCCAGAAATATGTGGCAAATTCGAGGAATGTTGCTGTGTGAAGGTTTGT
TTGGAGAAAAAAGATAGTAAAGATTTAAAGGATAAAACCGAGAATAAATCAAGCAACACCGAAAGTAAAA
AGTTTCTCATTTGCTGTTCATCTGATGATAGTTGCTGTATTAAAATTTGTCTGGAAACAGACGACTGCAA
AACCGAAAAAAACGAATGCTGTGCAACAAAGGTCTCCCTTTAGTGAGGGTTAATTCTCCCTATAGTGAGT
CGTATTAGGATCCGGCGCGCCTAGCATAACCCCTTGGGGCCTCTAAACGGGTCTTGAGGGGTTTTTTGAC
GCGTCGATTTCGGCCTATTGGTTAAAAAATGAGCTGATTTAACAAAAATTTAACGCGAATTTTAACAAAA
TTCAGGGCGCAAGGGCTGCTAAAGGAAGCGGAACACGTAGAAAGCCAGTCCGCAGAAACGGTGCTGACCC
CGGATGAATGTCAGCTACTGGGCTATCTGGACAAGGGAAAACGCAAGCGCAAAGAGAAAGCAGGTAGCTT
GCAGTGGGCTTACATGGCGATAGCTAGACTGGGCGGTTTTATGGACAGCAAGCGAACCGGAATTGCCAGC
TGGGGCGCCCTCTGGTAAGGTTGGGAAGCCCTGCAAAGTAAACTGGATGGCTTTCTTGCCGCCAATGATC
TGATGGCGCAGGGGATCAAGATCTGATCAAGAGACAGGATGAGGATCGTTTCGCATGATTGAACAAGATG
GATTGCACGCAGGTTCTCCGGCCGCTTGGGTGGAGAGGCTATTCGGCTATGACTGGGCACAACAGACAAT
CGGCTGCTCTGATGCCGCCGTGTTCCGGCTGTCAGCGCAGGGGCGCCCGGTTCTTTTTGTCAAGACCGAC
CTGTCCGGTGCCCTGAATGAACTGCAGGACGAGGCAGCGCGGCTATCGTGGCTGGCCACGACGGGCGTTC
CTTGCGCAGCTGTGCTCGACGTTGTCACTGAAGCGGGAAGGGACTGGCTGCTATTGGGCGAAGTGCCGGG
GCAGGATCTCCTGTCATCCCACCTTGCTCCTGCCGAGAAAGTATCCATCATGGCTGATGCAATGCGGCGG
CTGCATACGCTTGATCCGGCTACCTGCCCATTCGACCACCAAGCGAAACATCGCATCGAGCGAGCACGTA
CTCGGATGGAAGCCGGTCTTGTCGATCAGGATGATCTGGACGAAGAGCATCAGGGGCTCGCGCCAGCCGA
ACTGTTCGCCAGGCTCAAGGCGCGCATGCCCGACGGCGAGGATCTCGTCGTGACCCATGGCGATGCCTGC
TTGCCGAATATCATGGTGGAAAATGGCCGCTTTTCTGGATTCATCGACTGTGGCCGGCTGGGTGTGGCGG
ACCGCTATCAGGACATAGCGTTGGCTACCCGTGATATTGCTGAAGAGCTTGGCGGCGAATGGGCTGACCG
CTTCCTCGTGCTTTACGGTATCGCCGCTCCCGATTCGCAGCGCATCGCCTTCTATCGCCTTCTTGACGAG
TTCTTCTGAATTGAAAAAGGAAGAGTATGAGTATTCAACATTTCCGTGTCGCCCTTATTCCCTTTTTTGC
GGCATTTTGCCTTCCTGTTTTTGCTCACCCAGAAACGCTGGTGAAAGTAAAAGATGCTGAAGATCAGTTG
GGTGCACGAGTGGGTTACATCGAACTGGATCTCAACAGCGGTAAGATCCTTGAGAGTTTTCGCCCCGAAG
AACGTTTTCCAATGATGAGCACTTTTAAAGTTCTGCTATGTGGCGCGGTATTATCCCGTATTGACGCCGG
GCAAGAGCAACTCGGTCGCCGCATACACTATTCTCAGAATGACTTGGTTGAGTACTCACCAGTCACAGAA
AAGCATCTTACGGATGGCATGACAGTAAGAGAATTATGCAGTGCTGCCATAACCATGAGTGATAACACTG
CGGCCAACTTACTTCTGACAACGATCGGAGGACCGAAGGAGCTAACCGCTTTTTTGCACAACATGGGGGA
TCATGTAACTCGCCTTGATCGTTGGGAACCGGAGCTGAATGAAGCCATACCAAACGACGAGCGTGACACC
ACGATGCCTGTAGCAATGGCAACAACGTTGCGCAAACTATTAACTGGCGAACTACTTACTCTAGCTTCCC
GGCAACAATTAATAGACTGGATGGAGGCGGATAAAGTTGCAGGACCACTTCTGCGCTCGGCCCTTCCGGC
TGGCTGGTTTATTGCTGATAAATCTGGAGCCGGTGAGCGTGGGTCTCGCGGTATCATTGCAGCACTGGGG
CCAGATGGTAAGCCCTCCCGTATCGTAGTTATCTACACGACGGGGAGCCAGGCAACTATGGATGAACGAA
ATAGACAGATCGCTGAGATAGGTGCCTCACTGATTAAGCATTGGTAACTGTCAGACCAAGTTTACTCATA
TATACTTTAGATTGATTTAAAACTTCATTTTTAATTTAAAAGGATCTAGGTGAAGATCCTTTTTGATAAT
CTCATGACCAAAATCCCTTAACGTGAGTTTTCGTTCCACTGAGCGTCAGACCCCGTAGAAA
